Addgene plasmid #63940: pST50Trc1-HISNDHFR
Purpose: (Empty Backbone) Position 1 transfer plasmid for pST44 polycistronic plasmid suite; N-term cleavable single tag; contains DHFR gene in BamHI-NgoMIV cassette as positive control
Depositing lab: Song Tan. Depositing organization: Pennsylvania State University. Publication: The pST44 polycistronic expression system for producing protein complexes in Escherichia coli. Tan S, Kern RC, Selleck W. Protein Expr Purif. 2005 Apr;40(2):385-95. 10.1016/j.pep.2004.12.002 PubMed 15766881.
Backbone
  Vector backbone: pST50Trc
  Vector type: Bacterial Expression
  Tag / fusion protein: 6xHis; TEV cleavable (N terminal on backbone)
Growth in bacteria
  Bacterial resistance: Ampicillin, 100 μg/mL
  Growth temperature: 37°C
  Growth strain: DH5alpha
  Copy number: Unknown
Gene/Insert
  Gene/Insert name: None
  Tag / fusion protein: 6xHis; TEV cleavable (N terminal on backbone)
Terms and licenses: Academic/Nonprofit Terms; Industry Terms: Not Available to Industry
Depositor comments: Replace DHFR with GOI using BamHI/NgoMIV; Clone out cassette using XbaI/BamHI
How to cite: pST50Trc1-HISNDHFR was a gift from Song Tan (Addgene plasmid # 63940 ; http://n2t.net/addgene:63940 ; RRID:Addgene_63940)
