[The description below was written by a language model from this plasmid's Addgene catalogue record and pLannotate feature annotations shown in this document.]
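Description:
pST50Trc1-HISNDHFR is a 3,367-nt bacterial expression plasmid built on the pST50Trc backbone. It serves as the position 1 transfer vector of the pST44 polycistronic suite, a system for co-expressing the subunits of protein complexes in Escherichia coli. It is catalogued as an empty backbone. It is selected with ampicillin through the bla (TEM beta-lactamase) gene under its own promoter, followed by an fd terminator. Replication depends on a ColE1/pMB1-type origin. The feature table also shows pBR322-derived bom and rop elements and a short mbeC fragment. Rop normally moderates copy number, but the record lists copy number as unknown.

The expression unit runs from a T7 promoter through the efficient phage T7 gene 10 ribosome binding site into an N-terminal 6xHis tag followed by a TEV protease site, so the tag can be cleaved off after affinity purification. The annotation software labels this short region with partial matches to capTEV and 9xHis tags. These are most likely just the His-TEV leader described in the catalogue. Fused downstream is E. coli folA, encoding dihydrofolate reductase, which sits in a BamHI-NgoMIV cassette as a positive control for expression. A T7 terminator closes the unit, and the short "SET1" fragment called just before it probably reflects T7 gene 10-derived flanking sequence rather than a functional tag.

In use, DHFR is replaced with a gene of interest via BamHI/NgoMIV. The tagged translation cassette is then cut out, with XbaI/BamHI according to the depositor, for transfer into the first position of a pST44 polycistronic plasmid.
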