Features (pLannotate 1.2.2; 15 found; start..end, strand, type, name):
     27..45      +  promoter       T7 promoter: promoter for bacteriophage T7 RNA polymerase
    113..135     +  RBS            RBS: efficient ribosome binding site from bacteriophage T7 gene 10 (Olins and Rangwala, 1989)
    155..171     +  CDS            capTEV™ (fragment): composite tag for in vivo biotinylation, TEV protease cleavage, and 6xHis tagging
    184..200     -  CDS            9xHis (fragment): 9xHis affinity tag
    200..218     +  CDS            TEV site (fragment): tobacco etch virus (TEV) protease recognition and cleavage site
    224..697     +  CDS            folA: DYR_ECOLI - Also known as tmrA. Experimental evidence at protein level: Swiss-Prot protein existence level 1. Key enzyme in folate metabolism. Catalyzes an essential reaction for de novo glycine and purine synthesis, and for DNA precursor synthesis. From Escherichia coli (strain K12).
    756..805     +  CDS            SET1 (fragment): solubility-enhancement tag derived from T7 phage gene 10B
    813..860     +  terminator     T7 terminator: transcription terminator for bacteriophage T7 RNA polymerase
    925..1016    +  promoter       AmpR promoter: bla
   1017..1874    +  CDS            bla: BLAT_ECOLX - Experimental evidence at protein level: Swiss-Prot protein existence level 1. TEM-type are the most prevalent beta-lactamases in enterobacteria; they hydrolyze the beta-lactam bond in susceptible beta-lactam antibiotics, thus conferring resistance to penicillins and cephalosporins. TEM-3 and TEM-4 are capable of hydrolyzing cefotaxime and ceftazidime. TEM-5 is capable of hydrolyzing ceftazidime. TEM-6 is capable of hydrolyzing ceftazidime and aztreonam. TEM-8/CAZ-2, TEM- 16/CAZ-7 and TEM-24/CAZ-6 are markedly active against ceftazidime. IRT- 4 shows resistance to beta-lactamase in
   1881..1920    +  terminator     fd terminator: central terminator from bacteriophage fd (Otsuka and Kunisawa, 1982)
   1951..2539    +  rep_origin     ori: high-copy-number ColE1/pMB1/pBR322/pUC origin of replication
   2725..2864    -  misc_feature   bom: basis of mobility region from pBR322
   2966..3157    -  CDS            rop: Rop protein, which maintains plasmids at low copy number; rop
   3197..3307    +  CDS            mbeC (fragment): MBEC_ECOLX - Experimental evidence at protein level: Swiss-Prot protein existence level 1. Required for efficient mobilization of ColE1 plasmid and is thus essential to promote the specific transfer of the plasmid during conjugation. Probably functions by inducing DNA bending, helping the MbeA relaxase to melt the DNA around the nic site and cleave the phosphodiester bond. Binds specifically double-stranded DNA (dsDNA) containing the ColE1 oriT but does not recognize the inverted repeat (IR). From Escherichia coli.
>Addgene plasmid #63940 | pST50Trc1-HISNDHFR | depositor full sequence | sequence record 177346 | Full Sequence
GGCACCATGCATCGATCCCGCGAAATTAATACGACTCACTATAGGGAGACCACAACGGTTTCCCTCCGGC
TCCGGAGAGCTCCAATTGGAATTCGCTAGCTCTAGAAATAATTTTGTTTAACTTTAAGAAGGAGATATAC
ATATGGGCAGCAGCCATCATCATCATCATCACAGCAGCGGATCTGGTGGTGGTGGTGGTGAAAACCTGTA
CTTCCAGGGATCCATCAGTCTGATTGCGGCGCTAGCGGTAGATCGCGTTATCGGCATGGAAAACGCCATG
CCATGGAACCTGCCTGCCGATCTCGCCTGGTTTAAACGCAACACCTTAAATAAACCCGTGATTATGGGGC
GCCATACCTGGGAATCAATCGGTAGGCCTTTGCCCGGCCGCAAAAATATTATCCTCAGCAGTCAACCCGG
GACCGATGATCGGGTTACCTGGGTTAAATCGGTCGACGAAGCCATCGCGGCGTGTGGTGACGTACCAGAA
ATCATGGTGATTGGCGGCGGACGCGTTTATGAACAGTTCTTGCCAAAAGCGCAAAAACTGTATCTGACGC
ATATCGATGCAGAAGTGGAAGGCGACACCCATTTTCCGGATTACGAGCCGGATGACTGGGAATCGGTATT
CAGCGAATTCCACGATGCTGATGCGCAGAACTCGCATAGCTATTGTTTCGAAATCCTCGAGCGTCGTGCC
GGCTAATGTACAAGATCCAGATCTAAGCTTGGTACCACGCGTGCGCGCTGATCCGGCTGCTAACAAAGCC
CGAAAGGAAGCTGAGTTGGCTGCTGCCACCGCTGAGCAATAACTAGCATAACCCCTTGGGGCCTCTAAAC
GGGTCTTGAGGGGTTTTTTGCTGAAAGGAGGAACTATATCGGGATTAGCCCGCCTAATGAGCGGGCTTTT
TTTTAATTCCCCTATTTGTTTATTTTTCTAAATACATTCAAATATGTATCCGCTCATGAGACAATAACCC
TGATAAATGCTTCAATAATATTGAAAAAGGAAGAGTATGAGTATTCAACATTTCCGTGTCGCCCTTATTC
CCTTTTTTGCGGCATTTTGCCTTCCTGTTTTTGCTCACCCAGAAACGCTCGTGAAAGTAAAAGACGCAGA
GGACCAATTGGGGGCACGAGTGGGATACATAGAACTGGACTTGAATAGCGGTAAAATCCTTGAGAGTTTT
CGCCCTGAAGAGCGTTTTCCAATGATGAGCACTTTCAAAGTTCTGCTATGTGGAGCAGTATTATCCCGTG
TAGATGCGGGGCAAGAGCAACTCGGACGACGAATACACTATTCGCAGAATGACTTGGTTGAATACTCCCC
AGTGACAGAAAAGCACCTTACGGACGGAATGACGGTAAGAGAATTATGTAGTGCCGCCATAACGATGAGT
GATAACACTGCGGCGAACTTACTTCTGACAACCATCGGTGGACCGAAGGAATTAACCGCTTTTTTGCACA
ATATGGGAGACCATGTAACTCGCCTTGACCGTTGGGAACCAGAACTGAATGAAGCCATACCAAACGACGA
GCGAGACACCACAATGCCTGCGGCAATGGCAACAACATTACGCAAACTATTAACTGGCGAACTACTTACT
CTGGCTTCACGGCAACAATTAATAGACTGGCTTGAAGCGGATAAAGTTGCAGGACCACTACTGCGTTCGG
CACTTCCTGCTGGCTGGTTTATTGCTGATAAATCTGGGGCAGGAGAGCGTGGTTCACGGGGTATCATTGC
CGCACTTGGACCAGATGGTAAGCCTTCCCGTATCGTAGTTATCTACACGACGGGTAGTCAGGCAACTATG
GACGAACGAAATAGACAGATTGCTGAAATAGGGGCTTCACTGATTAAGCATTGGTAAACCGATACAATTA
AAGGCTCCTTTTGGAGCCTTTTTTTTTGGACGGACCGGTAGAAAAGATCAAAGGATCTTCTTGAGATCCT
TTTTTTCTGCGCGTAATCTGCTGCTTGCAAACAAAAAAACCACCGCTACCAGCGGTGGTTTGTTTGCCGG
ATCAAGAGCTACCAACTCTTTTTCCGAAGGTAACTGGCTTCAGCAGAGCGCAGATACCAAATACTGTCCT
TCTAGTGTAGCCGTAGTTAGGCCACCACTTCAAGAACTCTGTAGCACCGCCTACATACCTCGCTCTGCTA
ATCCTGTTACCAGTGGCTGCTGCCAGTGGCGATAAGTCGTGTCTTACCGGGTTGGACTCAAGACGATAGT
TACCGGATAAGGCGCAGCGGTCGGGCTGAACGGGGGGTTCGTGCACACAGCCCAGCTTGGAGCGAACGAC
CTACACCGAACTGAGATACCTACAGCGTGAGCTATGAGAAAGCGCCACGCTTCCCGAAGGGAGAAAGGCG
GACAGGTATCCGGTAAGCGGCAGGGTCGGAACAGGAGAGCGCACGAGGGAGCTTCCAGGGGGAAACGCCT
GGTATCTTTATAGTCCTGTCGGGTTTCGCCACCTCTGACTTGAGCGTCGATTTTTGTGATGCTCGTCAGG
GGGGCGGAGCCTATGGAAAAACGCCAGCAACGCGGCCTTTTTACGGTTCCTGGCCTTTTGCTGGCCTTTT
GCTCACATGTTCTTTCCTGCGTTATCCCCTGATTCTGTGGATAACCGTATTACCGCCTTTGAGTGAGCTG
ATACCGCTCGCCGCAGCCGAACGACCGAGCGCAGCGAGTCAGTGAGCGAGGAAGCGGAAGAGCGCCTGAT
GCGGTATTTTCTCCTTACGCATCTGTGCGGTATTTCACACCGCAATGGTGCACTCTCAGTACAATCTGCT
CTGATGCCGCATAGTTAAGCCAGTATACACTCCGCTATCGCTACGTGACTGGGTCATGGCTGCGCCCCGA
CACCCGCCAACACCCGCTGACGCGCCCTGACGGGCTTGTCTGCTCCCGGCATCCGCTTACAGACAAGCTG
TGACCGTCTCCGGGAGCTGCATGTGTCAGAGGTTTTCACCGTCATCACCGAAACGCGCGAGGCAGCTGCG
GTAAAGCTCATCAGCGTGGTCGTGAAGCGATTCACAGATGTCTGCCTGTTCATCCGCGTCCAGCTCGTTG
AGTTTCTCCAGAAGCGTTAATGTCTGGCTTCTGATAAAGCGGGCCATGTTAAGGGCGGTTTTTTCCTGTT
TGGTCACTGATGCCTCCGTGTAAGGGGGATTTCTGTTCATGGGGTAATGATACCGATGAAACGAGAGAGG
ATGCTCACGATACGGGTTACTGATGATGAACATGCCCGGTTACTGGAACGTTGTGAGGGTAAACAACTGG
CGGTATGGATGCGGCGGGACCAGAGAAAAATCACTCAGGGTCAATGCCAGCGCTTCGTTAATACAGATGT
AGGTGTT
