>Addgene plasmid #63940 | pST50Trc1-HISNDHFR | addgene partial sequence | sequence record 177446 | T7term 5'-GCTAGTTATTGCTCAGCGG-3'
CGGATCAGCGCGCACGCGTGGTACCAAGCTTAGATCTGGATCTTGTACATTAGCCGGCACGACGCTCGAG
GATTTCGAAACAATAGCTATGCGAGTTCTGCGCATCAGCATCGTGGAATTCGCTGAATACCGATTCCCAG
TCATCCGGCTCGTAATCCGGAAAATGGGTGTCGCCTTCCACTTCTGCATCGATATGCGTCAGATACAGTT
TTTGCGCTTTTGGCAAGAACTGTTCATAAACGCGTCCGCCGCCAATCACCATGATTTCTGGTACGTCACC
ACACGCCGCGATGGCTTCGTCGACCGATTTAACCCAGGTAACCCGATCATCGGTCCCGGGTTGACTGCTG
AGGATAATATTTTTGCGGCCGGGCAAAGGCCTACCGATTGATTCCCAGGTATGGCGCCCCATAATCACGG
GTTTATTTAAGGTGTTGCGTTTAAACCAGGCGAGATCGGCAGGCAGGTTCCATGGCATGGCGTTTTCCAT
GCCGATAACGCGATCTACCGCTAGCGCCGCAATCAGACTGATGGATCCCTGGAAGTACAGGTTTTCACCA
CCACCACCACCAGATCCGCTGCTGTGATGATGATGATGATGGCTGCTGCCCATATGTATATCTCCTTCTT
AAAGTTAAACAAAATTATTTCTAGAGCTAGCGAATTCCAATTGGAGCTCTCCGGAGCCGGAGGGAAACCG
TTGTGGTCTCCCTATAGTGAGTCG
