>Addgene plasmid #63940 | pST50Trc1-HISNDHFR | addgene partial sequence | sequence record 177447 | T7 5'-TAATACGACTCACTATAGGG-3'
ATATACATATGGGCAGCAGCCATCATCATCATCATCACAGCAGCGGATCTGGTGGTGGTGGTGGTGAAAA
CCTGTACTTCCAGGGATCCATCAGTCTGATTGCGGCGCTAGCGGTAGATCGCGTTATCGGCATGGAAAAC
GCCATGCCATGGAACCTGCCTGCCGATCTCGCCTGGTTTAAACGCAACACCTTAAATAAACCCGTGATTA
TGGGGCGCCATACCTGGGAATCAATCGGTAGGCCTTTGCCCGGCCGCAAAAATATTATCCTCAGCAGTCA
ACCCGGGACCGATGATCGGGTTACCTGGGTTAAATCGGTCGACGAAGCCATCGCGGCGTGTGGTGACGTA
CCAGAAATCATGGTGATTGGCGGCGGACGCGTTTATGAACAGTTCTTGCCAAAAGCGCAAAAACTGTATC
TGACGCATATCGATGCAGAAGTGGAAGGCGACACCCATTTTCCGGATTACGAGCCGGATGACTGGGAATC
GGTATTCAGCGAATTCCACGATGCTGATGCGCA
